>Addgene plasmid #148502 | pAc5.1C-Fluc-DmHunchback-delBoxB_AD | depositor full sequence | sequence record 290950 | Full Sequence
CTTCAAGGAATTAATTCTATATTCTAAAAACACAAATGATACTTCTAAAAAAAATCATGAATGGCATCAA
CTCTGAATCAAATCTTTGCAGATGCACCTACTTCTCATTTCCACTGTCACATCATTTTTCCAGATCTCGC
TGCCTGTTATGTGGCCCACAAACCAAGACACGTTTTATGGCCATTAAAGCTGGCTGATCGTCGCCAAACA
CCAAATACATATCAATATGTACATTCGAGAAAGAAGCGATCAAAGAAGCGTCTTCGGGCGAGTAGGAGAA
TGCGGAGGAGAAGGAGAACGAGCTGATCTAGTATCTCTCCACAATCCAATGCCAACTGACCAACTGGCCA
TATTCGGAGCAATTTGAAGCCAATTTCCATCGCCTGGCGATCGCTCCATTCTTGGCTATATGTTTTTCAC
CGTTCCCGGGGCCATTTTCAAAGACTCGTCGGTAAGATAAGATTGTGTCACTCGCTGTCTCTCTTCATTT
GTCGAAGAATGCTGAGGAATTTCGCGATGACGTCGGCGAGTATTTTGAAGAATGAGAATAATTTGTATTT
ATACGAAAATCAGTTAGTGGAATTTTCTACAAAAACATGTTATCTATAGATAATTTTGTTGCAAAATATG
TTGACTATGACAAAGATTGTATGTATATACCTTTAATGTATTCTCATTTTCTTATGTATTTATAATGGCA
ATGATGATACTGATGATATTTTAAGATGATGCCAGACCACAGGCTGATTTCTGCGTCTTTTGCCGAACGC
AGTGCATGTGCGGTTGTTGTTTTTTGGAATAGTTTCAATTTTCGGACTGTCCGCTTTGATTTCAGTTTCT
TGGCTTATTCAAAAAGCAAAGTAAAGCCAAAAAAGCGAGATGGCAATACCAAATGCGGCAAAACGGTAGT
GGAAGGAAAGGGGTGCGGGGCAGCGGAAGGAAGGGTGGGGCGGGGCGTGGCGGGGTCTGTGGCTGGGCGC
GACGTCACCGACGTTGGAGCCACTCCTTTGACCATGTGTGCGTGTGTGTATTATTCGTGTCTCGCCACTC
GCCGGTTGTTTTTTTCTTTTTATCTCGCTCTCTCTAGCGCCATCTCGTACGCATGCTCAACGCACCGCAT
GTTGCCGTGTCCTTTATGCGTCATTTTGGCTCGAAATAGGCAATTATTTAAACAAAGATTAGTCAACGAA
AACGCTAAAATAAATAAGTCTACAATATGGTTACTTATTGCCATGTGTGTGCAGCCAACGATAGCAACAA
AAGCAACAACACAGTGGCTTTCCCTCTTTCACTTTTTGTTTGCAAGCGCGTGCGAGCAAGACGGCACGAC
CGGCAAACGCAATTACGCTGACAAAGAGCAGACGAAGTTTTGGCCGAAAAACATCAAGGCGCCTGATACG
AATGCATTTGCAATAACAATTGCGATATTTAATATTGTTTATGAAGCTGTTTGACTTCAAAACACACAAA
AAAAAAAATAAAACAAATTATTTGAAAGAGAATTAGGAATCGGACAGCTTATCGTTACGGGCTAACAGCA
CACCGAGACGAAATAGCTTACCTGACGTCACAGCCTCTGGAAGAACTGCCGCCAAGCAGAGAGAGAGAGA
AAAAGAGGGAGAGCAGCTTAGACCGCATGTGCTTGTGTGTGAGGCGTCTCTCTCTTCGTCTCCTGTTTGC
GCAAACGCATAGACTGCACTGAGAAAATCGATTACCTATTTTTTATGAATGAATATTTGCACTATTACTA
TTCAAAACTATTAAGATAGCAATCACATTCAATAGCCAAATACTATACCACCTGAGCGATGCAACGAAAT
GATCAATTTGAGCAAAAATGCTGCATATTTAGGACGGCATCATTATAGAAATGCTTCTTGCTGTGTACTT
TTCTCTCGTCTGGCAGCTGTTTCGCCGTTATTGTTAAAACCGGCTTAAGTTAGGTGTGTTTTCTACGACT
AGTGATGCCCCTACTAGAAGATGTGTGTTGCACAAATGTCCCTGAATAACCAATTTGAAGTGCAGATAGC
AGTAAACGTAAGCTAATATGAATATTATTTAACTGTAATGTTTTAATATCGCTGGACATTACTAATAAAC
CCACTATAAACACATGTACATATGTATGTTTTGGCATACAATGAGTAGTTGGGGAAAAAATGTGTAAAAG
CACCGTGACCATCACAGCATAAAGATAACCAGCTGAAGTATCGAATATGAGTAACCCCCAAATTGAATCA
CATGCCGCAACTGATAGGACCCATGGAAGTACACTCTTCATGGCGATATACAAGACACACACAAGCACGA
ACACCCAGTTGCGGAGGAAATTCTCCGTAAATGAAAACCCAATCGGCGAACAATTCATACCCATATATGG
TAAAAGTTTTGAACGCGACTTGAGAGCGGAGAGCATTGCGGCTGATAAGGTTTTAGCGCTAAGCGGGCTT
TATAAAACGGGCTGCGGGACCAGTTTTCATATCACTACCGTTTGAGTTCTTGTGCTGTGTGGATACTCCT
CCCGACACAAAGCCGCTCCATCAGCCAGCAGTCGTCTAATCCAGAGACCCCGGATCGGGGTACCAACATG
GCCGAAGACGCCAAAAACATAAAGAAAGGCCCGGCACCATTCTATCCACTAGAGGATGGAACCGCTGGAG
AGCAACTGCATAAGGCTATGAAGAGATACGCCCTGGTTCCTGGAACAATTGCTTTTACAGATGCACATAT
CGAGGTGAACATCACGTACGCGGAATACTTCGAAATGTCCGTTCGGTTGGCAGAAGCTATGAAACGATAT
GGGCTGAATACAAATCACAGAATCGTCGTATGCAGTGAAAACTCTCTTCAATTCTTTATGCCGGTGTTGG
GCGCGTTATTTATCGGAGTTGCAGTTGCGCCCGCGAACGACATTTATAATGAACGTGAATTGCTCAACAG
TATGAACATTTCGCAGCCTACCGTAGTGTTTGTTTCCAAAAAGGGGTTGCAAAAAATTTTGAACGTGCAA
AAAAAATTACCAATAATCCAGAAAATTATTATCATGGATTCTAAAACGGATTACCAGGGATTTCAGTCGA
TGTACACGTTCGTCACATCTCATCTACCTCCCGGTTTTAATGAATACGATTTTGTACCAGAGTCCTTTGA
TCGTGACAAAACAATTGCACTGATAATGAACTCCTCTGGATCTACTGGGTTACCTAAGGGTGTGGCCCTT
CCGCATAGAACTGCCTGCGTCAGATTCTCGCATGCCAGAGATCCTATTTTTGGCAATCAAATCATTCCGG
ATACTGCGATTTTAAGTGTTGTTCCATTCCATCACGGTTTTGGAATGTTTACTACACTCGGATATTTGAT
ATGTGGATTTCGAGTCGTCTTAATGTATAGATTTGAAGAAGAGCTGTTTTTACGATCCCTTCAGGATTAC
AAAATTCAAAGTGCGTTGCTAGTACCAACCCTATTTTCATTCTTCGCCAAAAGCACTCTGATTGACAAAT
ACGATTTATCTAATTTACACGAAATTGCTTCTGGGGGCGCACCTCTTTCGAAAGAAGTCGGGGAAGCGGT
TGCAAAACGCTTCCATCTTCCAGGGATACGACAAGGATATGGGCTCACTGAGACTACATCAGCTATTCTG
ATTACACCCGAGGGGGATGATAAACCGGGCGCGGTCGGTAAAGTTGTTCCATTTTTTGAAGCGAAGGTTG
TGGATCTGGATACCGGGAAAACGCTGGGCGTTAATCAGAGAGGCGAATTATGTGTCAGAGGACCTATGAT
TATGTCCGGTTATGTAAACAATCCGGAAGCGACCAACGCCTTGATTGACAAGGATGGATGGCTACATTCT
GGAGACATAGCTTACTGGGACGAAGACGAACACTTCTTCATAGTTGACCGCTTGAAGTCTTTAATTAAAT
ACAAAGGGTATCAGGTGGCCCCCGCTGAATTGGAATCGATATTGTTACAACACCCCAACATCTTCGACGC
GGGCGTGGCAGGTCTTCCCGACGATGACGCCGGTGAACTTCCCGCCGCCGTTGTTGTTTTGGAGCACGGA
AAGACGATGACGGAAAAAGAGATCGTGGATTACGTCGCCAGTCAAGTAACAACCGCGAAAAAGTTGCGCG
GAGGAGTTGTGTTTGTGGACGAAGTACCGAAAGGTCTTACCGGAAAACTCGACGCAAGAAAAATCAGAGA
GATCCTCATAAAGGCCAAGAAGGGCGGAAAGTCCAAATTGTAAGAATTCGCTAGCGTTCCCCATCACCAT
CACCTTGTTATTATTATTTATCACTATTATCATATAATCGTTGTCCAGATATATTCGTAGCATAAGTTTT
CCAAACATTATTTTGTTGTCGAAACATAAGCCAATTAAGCCGCTAATTCTAGACCTAAGTTTATCTAACT
ATCCTAACTGTATTGAACTGTAGCCACCTTTCAATCTGTCTCCTATACACTCTTGTATTTTCGAAATCGA
CTAAAAACCCTGAAAACGGTTTAAAAACTATCATAAATGCATGGAGAAACATAAGCCTAAGTTAAATCTA
ATTTGTAAGTTGAGTCAAGCGAAACAACCGAACAATACCAACAGTCCAAAGTCAAATTAATAAAATATAG
TTTATAACATATACATAATGAGTATGTTTTCTAAAATAATTAATTAGTCTTATTTAACCTAACATATTCG
TATATGCGCATAACACTCAGTTCTTTCTCTGATATTATTCTCTCAGTATTTTGTTAGTTGAAAGCGAATT
CGAATCGAACGAAATCAAATCATCCAATTATTCAATATACTCGAGGTCACCCATTCGAAGGTAAGCCTAT
CCCTAACCCTCTCCTCGGTCTCGATTCTACGCGTACCGGTCATCATCACCATCACCATTGAGTTTAAACC
CGCTGATCAGCCTCGACTGTGCCTTCTAAGGCCTGAGCTCGCTGATCAGCCTCGATCGAGGATCCAGACA
TGATAAGATACATTGATGAGTTTGGACAAACCACAACTAGAATGCAGTGAAAAAAATGCTTTATTTGTGA
AATTTGTGATGCTATTGCTTTATTTGTAACCATTATAAGCTGCAATAAACAAGTTAACAACAACAATTGC
ATTCATTTTATGTTTCAGGTTCAGGGGGAGGTGTGGGAGGTTTTTTAAAGCAAGTAAAACCTCTACAAAT
GTGGTATGGCTGATTATGATCAGTCGACCGATGCCCTTGAGAGCCTTCAACCCAGTCAGCTCCTTCCGGT
GGGCGCGGGGCATGACTATCGTCGCCGCACTTATGACTGTCTTCTTTATCATGCAACTCGTAGGACAGGT
GCCGGCAGCGCTCTGGGTCATTTTCGGCGAGGACCGCTTTCGCTGGAGCGCGACGATGATCGGCCTGTCG
CTTGCGGTATTCGGAATCTTGCACGCCCTCGCTCAAGCCTTCGTCACTGGTCCCGCCACCAAACGTTTCG
GCGAGAAGCAGGCCATTATCGCCGGCATGGCGGCCGACGCGCTGGGCTACGTCTTGCTGGCGTTCGCGAC
GCGAGGCTGGATGGCCTTCCCCATTATGATTCTTCTCGCTTCCGGCGGCATCGGGATGCCCGCGTTGCAG
GCCATGCTGTCCAGGCAGGTAGATGACGACCATCAGGGACAGCTTCAAGGATCGCTCGCGGCTCTTACCA
GCCAGCAAAAGGCCAGGAACCGTAAAAAGGCCGCGTTGCTGGCGTTTTTCCATAGGCTCCGCCCCCCTGA
CGAGCATCACAAAAATCGACGCTCAAGTCAGAGGTGGCGAAACCCGACAGGACTATAAAGATACCAGGCG
TTTCCCCCTGGAAGCTCCCTCGTGCGCTCTCCTGTTCCGACCCTGCCGCTTACCGGATACCTGTCCGCCT
TTCTCCCTTCGGGAAGCGTGGCGCTTTCTCAATGCTCACGCTGTAGGTATCTCAGTTCGGTGTAGGTCGT
TCGCTCCAAGCTGGGCTGTGTGCACGAACCCCCCGTTCAGCCCGACCGCTGCGCCTTATCCGGTAACTAT
CGTCTTGAGTCCAACCCGGTAAGACACGACTTATCGCCACTGGCAGCAGCCACTGGTAACAGGATTAGCA
GAGCGAGGTATGTAGGCGGTGCTACAGAGTTCTTGAAGTGGTGGCCTAACTACGGCTACACTAGAAGGAC
AGTATTTGGTATCTGCGCTCTGCTGAAGCCAGTTACCTTCGGAAAAAGAGTTGGTAGCTCTTGATCCGGC
AAACAAACCACCGCTGGTAGCGGTGGTTTTTTTGTTTGCAAGCAGCAGATTACGCGCAGAAAAAAAGGAT
CTCAAGAAGATCCTTTGATCTTTTCTACGGGGTCTGACGCTCAGTGGAACGAAAACTCACGTTAAGGGAT
TTTGGTCATGAGATTATCAAAAAGGATCTTCACCTAGATCCTTTTAAATTAAAAATGAAGTTTTAAATCA
ATCTAAAGTATATATGAGTAAACTTGGTCTGACAGTTACCAATGCTTAATCAGTGAGGCACCTATCTCAG
CGATCTGTCTATTTCGTTCATCCATAGTTGCCTGACTCCCCGTCGTGTAGATAACTACGATACGGGAGGG
CTTACCATCTGGCCCCAGTGCTGCAATGATACCGCGAGACCCACGCTCACCGGCTCCAGATTTATCAGCA
ATAAACCAGCCAGCCGGAAGGGCCGAGCGCAGAAGTGGTCCTGCAACTTTATCCGCCTCCATCCAGTCTA
TTAATTGTTGCCGGGAAGCTAGAGTAAGTAGTTCGCCAGTTAATAGTTTGCGCAACGTTGTTGCCATTGC
TGCAGGCATCGTGGTGTCACGCTCGTCGTTTGGTATGGCTTCATTCAGCTCCGGTTCCCAACGATCAAGG
CGAGTTACATGATCCCCCATGTTGTGCAAAAAAGCGGTTAGCTCCTTCGGTCCTCCGATCGTTGTCAGAA
GTAAGTTGGCCGCAGTGTTATCACTCATGGTTATGGCAGCACTGCATAATTCTCTTACTGTCATGCCATC
CGTAAGATGCTTTTCTGTGACTGGTGAGTACTCAACCAAGTCATTCTGAGAATAGTGTATGCGGCGACCG
AGTTGCTCTTGCCCGGCGTCAACACGGGATAATACCGCGCCACATAGCAGAACTTTAAAAGTGCTCATCA
TTGGAAAACGTTCTTCGGGGCGAAAACTCTCAAGGATCTTACCGCTGTTGAGATCCAGTTCGATGTAACC
CACTCGTGCACCCAACTGATCTTCAGCATCTTTTACTTTCACCAGCGTTTCTGGGTGAGCAAAAACAGGA
AGGCAAAATGCCGCAAAAAAGGGAATAAGGGCGACACGGAAATGTTGAATACTCATACTCTTCCTTTTTC
AATATTATTGAAGCATTTATCAGGGTTATTGTCTCATGAGCGGATACATATTTGAATGTATTTAGAAAAA
TAAACAAATAGGGGTTCCGCGCACATTTCCCCGAAAAGTGCCACCTGACGTCTAAGAAACCATTATTATC
ATGACATTAACCTATAAAAATAGGCGTATCACGAGCCCTTTCGT
Features (pLannotate 1.2.2; 9 found; start..end, strand, type, name):
     56..2568    +  promoter       Ac5 promoter: Drosophila melanogaster actin 5C promoter
   2594..4243    +  CDS            luciferase: firefly luciferase; luc
   4820..4861    +  CDS            V5 tag: epitope tag from simian virus 5
   4961..5095    -  polyA_signal   SV40 poly(A) signal: SV40 polyadenylation signal
   5118..5202    -  CDS            large T antigen (fragment): large T antigen from SV40 (simian virus 40)
   5203..5673    +  CDS            TcR (fragment): tetracycline efflux protein; tet; confers resistance to tetracycline
   5717..6305    -  rep_origin     ori: high-copy-number ColE1/pMB1/pBR322/pUC origin of replication
   6476..7336    -  CDS            AmpR: β-lactamase; bla; confers resistance to ampicillin, carbenicillin, and related antibiotics
   7337..7441    -  promoter       AmpR promoter: bla
