[The description below was written by a language model from this plasmid's Addgene catalogue record and pLannotate feature annotations shown in this document.]
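Description:
pAc5.1C-Fluc-DmHunchback-delBoxB_AD is a 7.5 kb insect expression plasmid. The catalogue lists the backbone as unknown, but the name and annotated parts point to a pAc5.1-type vector. It is propagated in E. coli through a ColE1/pUC-type origin and selected with ampicillin via the β-lactamase gene and its own promoter. The origin is of a high-copy type, although the catalogue lists the plasmid as low copy. A partial tetracycline-resistance sequence and a short SV40 large T antigen fragment are also annotated. These appear to be non-functional backbone remnants rather than working markers. No selectable marker for insect cells is annotated, which is consistent with transient transfection.

The payload is driven by the Drosophila melanogaster actin 5C promoter, a strong constitutive promoter used in fly cell lines. It directs expression of the firefly luciferase coding sequence. Between the end of luciferase and the vector's V5 tag sequence and SV40 polyadenylation signal lies a stretch of roughly 580 nt that the feature table leaves unannotated. This is presumably where the hunchback-derived insert named in the catalogue sits, although the record does not define its boundaries or state which part of the hb gene was used. Its position downstream of the luciferase open reading frame suggests it acts as 3′ untranslated sequence in a reporter mRNA rather than as an expressed Hunchback protein. The record does not confirm this, and the stated purpose says only insect expression of DmHunchback-delBoxB. The "delBoxB" label indicates that an element called BoxB has been deleted from the insert; the record does not explain what that element is. The associated study examined how Nanos proteins recruit the CCR4-NOT deadenylase complex, so the construct most plausibly serves as a luciferase reporter or control for post-transcriptional repression in Drosophila cells.
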