Addgene plasmid #148502: pAc5.1C-Fluc-DmHunchback-delBoxB_AD
Purpose: Insect Expression of DmHunchback-delBoxB
Depositing lab: Elisa Izaurralde. Depositing organization: Max Planck Institute for Developmental Biology. Publication: Distinct modes of recruitment of the CCR4-NOT complex by Drosophila and vertebrate Nanos. Raisch T, Bhandari D, Sabath K, Helms S, Valkov E, Weichenrieder O, Izaurralde E. EMBO J. 2016 May 2;35(9):974-90. doi: 10.15252/embj.201593634. Epub 2016 Mar 11. PubMed 26968986.
Backbone
  Vector backbone: Unknown
  Vector type: Insect Expression
Growth in bacteria
  Bacterial resistance: Ampicillin, 100 μg/mL
  Growth temperature: 37°C
  Growth strain: DH5alpha
  Copy number: Low Copy
Gene/Insert
  Gene/Insert name: DmHunchback-delBoxB
  Species: D. melanogaster (fly)
  Entrez Gene: hb (a.k.a. Dmel_CG9786, CG9786, Dm-Hb, Dm-hb, Dmel\CG9786, HB, Hb, Hunchback, R-pbx, Rg-bx, Rg-pbx, hbHLH, l(3)85Ah)
  Cloning method: Unknown
Terms and licenses: Academic/Nonprofit Terms; Industry Terms: Not Available to Industry
Depositor comments: sequence given by Flybase: FBgn0001180 Plasmids from this collection were made available to the research community and donated after the lab closed. Please note that the sequence provided by the depositing laboratory may be theoretical/predicted or based on Sanger sequencing results. There may be discrepancies between sequencing results obtained by Addgene and the depositor sequence. If an Addgene verified sequence is not available, please contact before placing your order to request that our lab fully sequence the plasmid.
How to cite: pAc5.1C-Fluc-DmHunchback-delBoxB_AD was a gift from Elisa Izaurralde (Addgene plasmid # 148502 ; http://n2t.net/addgene:148502 ; RRID:Addgene_148502)
